Addgene plasmid #190786: pCosSAD1AprR
Purpose: An E. coli cloning vector for the integration of heterologous genes into a linear plasmid pSA3239 in Streptomyces lavendulae subsp. lavendulae CCM 3239 through homologous recombination
Depositing lab: Jan Kormanec. Depositing organization: Institute of Molecular Biology, Slovak Academy of Sciences. Publication: A stable vector for efficient production of heterologous proteins and secondary metabolites in streptomycetes. Novakova R, Homerova D, Csolleiova D, Rezuchova B, Sevcikova B, Javorova R, Feckova L, Kormanec J. Appl Microbiol Biotechnol. 2022 Nov;106(21):7285-7299. doi: 10.1007/s00253-022-12187-4. Epub 2022 Sep 29. PubMed 36173451.
Backbone
  Vector backbone: sCos-1
  Backbone size w/o insert (bp): 7907
  Total vector size (bp): 23985
  Vector type: Bacterial Expression
  Selectable markers: apramycin
Growth in bacteria
  Bacterial resistance: Ampicillin and Kanamycin, 100 & 50 μg/mL
  Growth temperature: 37°C
  Growth strain: DH5alpha
  Copy number: High Copy
Gene/Insert 1
  Gene/Insert name: upstream region of the aur1 cluster for auricin
  Species: pSA3239
  Insert size (bp): 5719
  GenBank ID: KJ396772
  Cloning method: Restriction Enzyme; 5′ cloning site Sau3AI (not destroyed); 3′ cloning site SpeI (not destroyed)
  Sequencing primers: 5′ ccgaaaagtgccacctgacg; 3′ GGAATCCTGCTCTGCGAGGCTGGC
Gene/Insert 2
  Gene/Insert name: ampramycin resistance cassette (alt name: aac(3)IV)
  Species: pIJ773
  Cloning method: Restriction Enzyme; 5′ cloning site SpeI (unknown if destroyed); 3′ cloning site XbaI (destroyed during cloning)
  Sequencing primers: 5′ cggcgtgagcgactctccatcc; 3′ tcgggatgctcacgaaaagcc
Gene/Insert 3
  Gene/Insert name: downstream region of the aur1 cluster for auricin
  Species: pSA3239
  GenBank ID: KJ396772
  Cloning method: Restriction Enzyme; 5′ cloning site XbaI (destroyed during cloning); 3′ cloning site Sau3AI (not destroyed)
  Sequencing primers: 5′ CGATGCCGCTCGCCAGTCGATTGG; 3′ cagagcttatcgatgataagc
Resource information
  A portion of this plasmid was derived from a plasmid made by: Apramycin resistance resistance cassette was PCR amplified from pIJ773
Terms and licenses: Academic/Nonprofit Terms; Industry Terms: Not Available to Industry
How to cite: pCosSAD1AprR was a gift from Jan Kormanec (Addgene plasmid # 190786 ; http://n2t.net/addgene:190786 ; RRID:Addgene_190786)
