[The description below was written by a language model from this plasmid's Addgene catalogue record and pLannotate feature annotations shown in this document.]
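Description:
pCosSAD1AprR is an E. coli cosmid-based cloning vector built on the sCos-1 backbone and designed to deliver heterologous genes into the linear plasmid pSA3239 of Streptomyces lavendulae subsp. lavendulae CCM 3239 by homologous recombination. In E. coli it replicates from a high-copy ColE1/pUC-type origin and is maintained with ampicillin (bla) and kanamycin (the Tn5-derived neo gene). The backbone also carries the usual sCos-1 features: a lambda cos site for phage packaging, T3 and T7 promoters flanking the cloning region, and SV40 promoter, intron and polyadenylation elements around neo, which play no evident role in the intended use. No Streptomyces replication origin is annotated, consistent with a vector that must recombine into its target to persist.

The payload consists of two homology arms taken from pSA3239, the regions upstream and downstream of the aur1 cluster for the antibiotic auricin, flanking an apramycin resistance cassette amplified from pIJ773. That cassette contains aac(3)IV, an incP oriT that permits conjugal transfer from E. coli, and a minimal FRT site. Double crossover through the arms would be expected to replace the aur1 cluster with the cassette and any genes cloned alongside it, with apramycin as the selection in Streptomyces. The arm annotations are homology-based matches to Swiss-Prot entries, including dnrI-like regulators and gamma-butyrolactone biosynthesis proteins (barX, bprA), rather than curated gene names. The sequenced record spans 22,894 nt, somewhat shorter than the catalogued total of 23,985 bp. The associated work concerns stable production of heterologous proteins and secondary metabolites in streptomycetes.
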