Features (pLannotate 1.2.2; 31 found; start..end, strand, type, name):
    146..472     -  CDS            OPR10 (fragment): OPR10_ORYSJ - Also known as OPR12. Experimental evidence at transcript level: Swiss-Prot protein existence level 2. Putative oxophytodienoate reductase that may be involved in the biosynthesis or metabolism of oxylipin signaling molecules. From Oryza sativa subsp. japonica (Rice).
    971..1864    -  CDS            psuG (fragment): PSUG_DICC1 - Protein inferred from homology: Swiss-Prot protein existence level 3. Catalyzes the reversible cleavage of pseudouridine 5'- phosphate (PsiMP) to ribose 5-phosphate and uracil. Functions biologically in the cleavage direction, as part of a pseudouridine degradation pathway. From Dickeya chrysanthemi (strain Ech1591) (Dickeya zeae (strain Ech1591)).
   3256..3882    -  CDS            uprt (fragment): UPP_TOXGO - Experimental evidence at protein level: Swiss-Prot protein existence level 1. Catalyzes the conversion of uracil and 5-phospho-alpha-D- ribose 1-diphosphate (PRPP) to UMP and diphosphate. From Toxoplasma gondii.
   4893..5693    -  CDS            ApmR: aminoglycoside 3-N-acetyltransferase type IV ; aac(3)IV; confers resistance to apramycin (Paget and Davies, 1996)
   6009..6115    +  oriT           oriT: incP origin of transfer
   6125..6158    -  protein_bind   FRT (minimal): supports FLP-mediated excision but not integration (Turan and Bode, 2011) FLP recombinase from the Saccharomyces cerevisiae 2μ plasmid
   6381..7148    -  CDS            dnrI (fragment): DNRI_STRPE - Protein inferred from homology: Swiss-Prot protein existence level 3. May form, with DnrJ a two-component regulatory system for daunorubicin biosynthesis genes. From Streptomyces peucetius.
   7466..8269    -  CDS            dnrI: DNRI_STRPE - Protein inferred from homology: Swiss-Prot protein existence level 3. May form, with DnrJ a two-component regulatory system for daunorubicin biosynthesis genes. From Streptomyces peucetius.
   9571..10431   +  CDS            barX: BARX_STRVG - Protein inferred from homology: Swiss-Prot protein existence level 3. Involved in the biosynthesis of virginiae butanolide (VB), a gamma-butyrolactone autoregulator that triggers the production of the streptogramin antibiotic virginiamycin. From Streptomyces virginiae.
  10485..11327   -  CDS            bprA: BPRA_STRGG - Experimental evidence at protein level: Swiss-Prot protein existence level 1. Involved in the biosynthesis of A factor (2-isocapryloyl-3R- hydroxymethyl-gamma-butyrolactone), a gamma-butyrolactone autoregulator that triggers secondary metabolism and morphogenesis in Streptomyces (PubMed:17277085). Catalyzes the reduction of the butenolide phosphate produced by nonenzymatic intramolecular condensation of the 8-methyl-3- oxononanoyl-DHAP ester (PubMed:17277085). From Streptomyces griseus subsp. griseus (strain JCM 4626 / NBRC 13350).
  11468..11638   +  CDS            bepR (fragment): BEPR_BRUSU - Experimental evidence at protein level: Swiss-Prot protein existence level 1. Represses expression of bepDE. From Brucella suis biovar 1 (strain 1330).
  11897..11915   -  promoter       T3 promoter: promoter for bacteriophage T3 RNA polymerase
  12030..12134   +  promoter       AmpR promoter: bla
  12135..12995   +  CDS            AmpR: β-lactamase; bla; confers resistance to ampicillin, carbenicillin, and related antibiotics
  13166..13754   +  rep_origin     ori: high-copy-number ColE1/pMB1/pBR322/pUC origin of replication
  13939..14067   +  CDS            YPB1_ECOLX (fragment): Protein predicted: Swiss-Prot protein existence level 4. From Escherichia coli.
  14139..14273   -  polyA_signal   SV40 poly(A) signal: SV40 polyadenylation signal
  14296..14379   -  CDS            large T antigen (fragment): large T antigen from SV40 (simian virus 40)
  14698..14718   -  CDS            SV40 NLS: nuclear localization signal of SV40 (simian virus 40) large T antigen
  14848..14913   -  intron         small t intron: SV40 (simian virus 40) small t antigen intron
  14915..14989   -  CDS            small t antigen (fragment): SV40 (simian virus 40) small t antigen
  14992..15312   -  CDS            ble (fragment): BLE_KLEPN - Experimental evidence at protein level: Swiss-Prot protein existence level 1. Binding protein with a strong affinity to the bleomycin family of antibiotics. Binds to CL990; an antimitotic-antibiotic compound. From Klebsiella pneumoniae.
  15336..16127   -  CDS            neo: KKA2_KLEPN - Also known as kan, nptII. Experimental evidence at protein level: Swiss-Prot protein existence level 1. Resistance to kanamycin, neomycin, paromomycin, ribostamycin, butirosin and gentamicin B. From Klebsiella pneumoniae.
  16159..16482   -  CDS            tnpA (fragment): TN5P_ECOLX - Also known as tnp. Experimental evidence at protein level: Swiss-Prot protein existence level 1. Mediates transposition of transposon Tn5 by a 'cut and paste' mechanism. First, the monomeric transposase binds the 19 bp inverted DNA repeats flanking the transposon. Then, dimerization of the DNA- bound transposase creates a synaptic DNA complex. After nicking of the first DNA strand, excision of the transposon proceeds through a series of intermediates. The transposase then mediates the insertion of the transposon at a new site by strand transfer. The activity of the wild- type tran
  16484..16813   -  promoter       SV40 promoter: SV40 enhancer and early promoter
  17001..17625   -  CDS            TcR (fragment): tetracycline efflux protein; tet; confers resistance to tetracycline
  18418..18662   -  misc_feature   cos (fragment): lambda cos site; allows packaging into phage lambda particles
  18678..18701   -  promoter       tet promoter (fragment): E. coli promoter for tetracycline efflux protein gene
  18723..18741   +  promoter       T7 promoter: promoter for bacteriophage T7 RNA polymerase
  21751..22677   -  CDS            prs (fragment): KPRS_MYCTU - Also known as prsA From Mycobacterium tuberculosis (strain ATCC 25618 / H37Rv).
  22713..22850   -  CDS            nemA (fragment): NEMA_ECOLI - Also known as ydhN. Experimental evidence at protein level: Swiss-Prot protein existence level 1. Involved in the degradation of toxic compounds (PubMed:9013822, PubMed:15184158, PubMed:17504490, PubMed:23527133, PubMed:23506073, PubMed:23536188). Can use a variety of substrates, including the nitrate ester explosives glycerol trinitrate (GTN) and pentaerythritol tetranitrate (PETN), chromate and various electrophiles such as quinones (PubMed:15184158, PubMed:23527133, PubMed:23506073). Involved in resistance to hypochlorous acid (HOCl), which is the active component of household
>Addgene plasmid #190786 | pCosSAD1AprR | addgene full sequence | sequence record 375582 | Addgene NGS Result
TGACCGGGACGCCGTTCTCCGGGTGCGGGCACAGGATGATCGTGCCGGTCCACTGCGCGCGCAGGGCGGC
GATGTGGTCGCGGTTGCCGCCCTCCAGGATGTGCAGGAAGGCCACCGGCGGGAGGGCCGCGACGAGCGCC
TCGTAGAGGGCGTGGGTGTCGCCCTCGACGATGTCGTTGTACGGGTTCGACGGCGAGATGCGCACGCCGA
CGCGGTCGGCGCCGATGCGCTCGGAGACCGCCTCGATCACCTCGATCGCGAAGCGGACGCGGTTCTCGAC
CGAACCGCCGTACTGGTCGGTGCGCTGGTTGCTGTTCTCCGCCAGGAACTGGTGGAGCAGGAAGCCGTTG
CCCGCGTGGATCTCGACGCCGTCGAAGCCGGCCTCGATGGCGAGCTCGGCGGAGTCCGCGTGCTCCTTGA
CGACCTCGGCGATCTCCTCGACCGTCAGGGCGCGCGGCTCGGGGTAGTCGAGCGGGCCCTCGGGGCCGTA
GGCCTGGCCGGCCGCGGCGACGGCGGACGGGGCGACCGACTGGTGGCCGCTCGGGTACAGCGAGGGGTGG
CCGATGCGGCCGGCGTGCATGAGCTGCACCACGATCTTGCCGCCCGCGGCGTGCACGGCCTCGGTGACGG
GCTTCCAGGACTCGGCCTGCTCCCGGGTGTGCAGACCCGGGCTGTTGCCGAAGCCCTGGCCCACGGCGCT
GGGCTGCGCGCCCTCGGTGATGATCAGGCCGGCGCCGGCCCGCTGGCCGTAGTAGGTGGCCATCAGGTCG
GTGGCCAGACCCTCGGCGGTGGCCCGGTTGCGGGACATGGGCGCCATGACCACTCGGTTGCTCAGGGCCA
GCTTCCCCAGGGTGACCGGCTCGAACAGCTTCTCGGACATGTGTCTCTCCAGACTGAGGTCAACGCGTGG
TGCGGTGGTGGAACGGAAAACGCCCGTGGGCGGGACGGATCAGCGGCCCGCGAGTTCGGCGAGGTGACGG
GAGTGGGCGACGGCCAGCCGGCCGGCGGCCTCGGCGCAGGAGGCGAGGACGGCCATGTTGGCCTTGGCCG
AGCGGCCCTCGGTCGCCGCGTCGACGGCGCGCATCAGGTACTTGGTGATGGCCTGGCCCGACACCCCGTC
ACGGGTGGCCTCGGCGACCGCGGCGCGGATGGCCGTGTCCACCTCGGTGGAGTCGATGGCGTCCTCCTCC
CTGACCGGGGTGGTGATCAGGAAGGAGCTGTTGTTGCCGAGGGCCCAGTGGGCCTCGACGGCGCGGGCGA
TGACCTGCTCGTCGTCCAGGCGGTGGGGCGCCTTGTGGCCGCTCGTACGGCAGTAGAAGGCGGGGAAGTC
GTCCGAGCGGTAGGCGACGACGGGGACGCACTGCGTCTCCAGGTACTCCAGGGTCAGACCGAGGTCGAGG
ATCATCTTCGCGCCCGCGCAGACGACGGCGACCTTGGAGCGGGTGAACTGGATGAGGTCCGAGGACACGT
CCCAGGTCTCCTGGGCGCCCCGGTGCACGCCGCCGATGCCGGCGGACGAGAAGAACGGGATCCCCGCGAG
CTCGGCGGCGACGACGGAGGTGGCCACGGTGGTGGCACCGAGGCCGCCCTGCGCCAGCACGACCGGCAGG
TCCCGGCTGGACACCTTGGGGATGCCCGGCAGGGACGCGAAGCGCTCGATGTCGGAGTCGCTCATGCCGA
CCCGGATCTCACCGGCCTCGATGCAGATCGTCGCGGGCACGGCGCCACCGGCCCGTACGGCGTCCTCCAC
CTTGCGGGCGGTGGCCGCGTTGTCCGGGTAGGGCAGGCCGTGCGTGATGACGTTGCTCTCCAGGGCGACG
ACGGCCGCGCCCTCGTGGAGGGCCTCGCGGACCTCCTCGGTGTAGACGACGGGGATGCCGTTGCTTGCGC
TCATCGGGGCTCTCTCAACTCTCGTTCCAGTAGCCGGGCGCTTTGATCAGCTCGTCCCGGCGGGCCGCTA
TCTCGGCGAGGACCTGGCTGTCCCAGTCCTCCGGTGTGACCGGCTCAAGGGAGATCGAGACGGTGTCCTC
CCCGGTGGCGAAGGTGCTCGTCACAGCGGCGGTGACCGCTTCGTCGATGGCCCTGAGCTGCTCTTCCGTG
AAGTTCCTCGGGTAGTGCCGGACGTGGATGTGGGGCACGGTCTCGGTCCTCTCACGGAGTGGTGCGCGTT
CTGGTGGCTCGGACGTGCGTGTCTGTGGGGGGGTGGGCGGCACACCGCGGACGGGGGAGACCGCGGTGTG
CCACCACCGCTCCCCGCCCGCGCCCAGGGGGGAAGGGGCCCGGCGGCGGGGAGTCTCGGGCGGGGGCCGT
CGGGGCGTTACGCCTCGACGGATTCCCGCTGGGCAGGGCGGGCCGGCTCGGGCCGCGGCTGCTTGCGGCC
CGGCCGCGGCTGGGCCAGGAAGACCGCGCCGACGACGATCAGCGCTCCGACGATCTGGAGCGGCGAGAGC
GACTGGTCGAGGACGAAGTAGCCGAGCAGGGTGGCCGCCAGGGGGGAGGCGAAGCTCAGGAACGAGACGG
CCAGGGCGGGCAGGCGCTGCACTCCGCGGAACCAGATCGCGTAGGCGAACAGGGCCCCGATGAGACCGAG
GTAGAGGAAGCCCCAGACGTTCTTGCCGGTGATCTCGTCGGGCAGGCCCTCGCCGATCAGCGCGATCGGG
AGCAGGACCAGACCGCCGACGGTCAGCTGCCAGCCCGTGAAGGGCAGCAGGCCGACGCCCTCGGGGCGGC
CCCAGCGCTTGGTCAGCACGATGCCGGAGGCCATGCTGAGCGCGCCCAGCAGGCCGGCGATGACACCGGT
GGCGTTCAGCCCGGCGTTCGGCTGGAGGACGAGCAGCGCCACGCCGGCCGCGCCGAGCGCGCAGGCGCCC
AGGTGGATCCGCCGGATCTTCTCCTTCAGCAGGACCGCTCCGAGCAGCAGCACGATCATCGGCTGGATGG
ACATCACCAGCGCGGCGACACCGCCCGGCAGGTGGTAGGCGGCCACGAAGAGCAGGTAGAAGAAGGCGCC
GATGTTCAGGACGCCCAGGACCAGGGCCCGCCACCACCAGATCCCCTTCGGCAGCGTACGGCCGAAGAGC
ACCAGGATCAGACCGGCGGGCAGGGCGCGGAGCACCGCCGCCAGCAGGGGGCGTCCCTCGGGCAGCAGTT
CCGTGGTGACCAGGTACGTCGAACCCCAGATCGCCGGGGCCAACGCGGTGAGCGCGGAGTCCGCGAGGGT
GCGGCTGCTCTTCATCGGGTGGCTCCCGAGTCGGTCGTGCCGAAGAAGCGGTCACCGAAGTCGCCGATGC
CCGGGATCATGAACGCGTGCTCGTTGAGGCGCTCCTCGACCGAGGAGGTGACGATCTTGATGGCCGGGTG
CTCGCGGTGGACCGCGGCGATGCCCTCGGGTGCGGCGAGGAAGTTGACGAAGACGATGTTCTCCTCGCGG
ACGCCCGCGTCGAGCAGCACGCCGATGGCGGCGTTGGCGCTGCCGCCGGTGGCGAGCATCGGCTCCAGGA
GCAGGACGTGCCGGTCCGCGATGTCGGCCGGCAGGTTCTGGTAGATCAGGTGCGGAAGCTTGGTGGTCTT
GTTCCGCTGGATGAGGACCTTGCCGACGCGGATGTTCGGCACGACCTCGCGCAGCTCGTCCACCATGGAG
TCACCGGCCCGGATCACGGGCACGGCGCACAGCTTCGGGACGAACTTGAGTCCTTCGTACGTCTCGCCGA
CCGGCGTGACGACCTTCTGCTTGTCGAACGGCAGCTGGTCGAGGGCCGATTCGAGCAGGAGGCGGATGAT
GCGCCGGGAGTAGAACACGAAGTCCGCACGCGACGCGTCGCGGTCCCGGATGATCGTGTGCATGGCCCGG
AGCTGGTTGGTCTGCGGCAGCGGGTGGACGTTGTGGTGGCCGGTCGCCATGAGAACCTGCTTCTCGTCGG
TCGGTGGAGACGGGCTGCGGCCGGGCCCGGGGCCCAGGGCCCCGGGCGGCCGCAACCGCATGGTGAGGTA
CCGAGGTCAGGAGCCCGCGATCTCGGCGAACGCCTTGCGCGACTCGGCCACGAACTTCGCGACCTTGGCG
CGGTCCTTGCGGCGGTCGTCGCCCTCCAGGAGGCTGTGGGCGTCGACGGCGGCGGGCTTGACGAAGCGGA
TCGCGTCGGCCACGTTCTCCGGGCTCAGGCCGCCGGCCATCATCAGGGGCTTGGGGGAACGGCGCACGAG
CTCGGCGCTGACGTTCCAGTCGTGGGTGAGGCCGGTGGCGCCCTTGGCACCGGTGGCCGGGTTGAAGGTG
TCGGTGATGAACATGTCCACCACGTCCGCGACCTCGTCGACGAGCTTGAGCAGCTCCTCGGCGTTGTCCT
CCTTCACGACCAGGCTCTTGAGCACGTAGAGGTCGGGGCGGTTGGCCTTGAGCTTGCGCAGTTGCTCCGG
CTCGACGTCGCCGTGGAGCTGAACGGCCTTGACCCCGAGCTGGGTGGTGAACGCGCTGATCTCGTCGGCA
TCCGTCATGTAGCTGATGAGGACGCCCTCCTGAGGTGCCTTCAGGCCGGCGATGATCTCCGTGGCCGCGG
CCTCGGAGATGTCGTCCTTGCCCGACGGGAGGCGGAGCGGGAAGCCGAACCAGTCGACGCCCTCCTCGGC
CAGCAGAGCGGCCTCCTCGGCGTCGATGATGCCGGCGACCTGGACCAGGTCCTTCACGTCACTCATGTGT
GTTCCTTTTCGGGATGAATCTTATGAATCAAAGCGAGTTAGGGCAGAACGAGGTGACGTGCCCCGGTATG
ACGGATTCGTTACACGTCTCGGGATGCTCACGAAAAGCCTCATTGATACCGATCCAAGGGTCAACGGGCT
TTATGTCAGATCCGCGTCAACCTTCTTCAGGTATCGGTCAGGAATAGGAACTTATGAGCTCAGCCAATCG
ACTGGCGAGCGGCATCGCATTCTTCGCATCCCGCCTCTGGCGGATGCAGGAAGATCAACGGATCTCGGCC
CAGTTGACCCAGGGCTGTCGCCACAATGTCGCGGGAGCGGATCAACCGAGCAAAGGCATGACCGACTGGA
CCTTCCTTCTGAAGGCTCTTCTCCTTGAGCCACCTGTCCGCCAAGGCAAAGCGCTCACAGCAGTGGTCAT
TCTCGAGATAATCGACGCGTACCAACTTGCCATCCTGAAGAATGGTGCAGTGTCTCGGCACCCCATAGGG
AACCTTTGCCATCAACTCGGCAAGATGCAGCGTCGTGTTGGCATCGTGTCCCACGCCGAGGAGAAGTACC
TGCCCATCGAGTTCATGGACACGGGCGACCGGGCTTGCAGGCGAGTGAGGTGGCAGGGGCAATGGATCAG
AGATGATCTGCTCTGCCTGTGGCCCCGCTGCCGCAAAGGCAAATGGATGGGCGCTGCGCTTTACATTTGG
CAGGCGCCAGAATGTGTCAGAGACAACTCCAAGGTCCGGTGTAACGGGCGACGTGGCAGGATCGAACGGC
TCGTCGTCCAGACCTGACCACGAGGGCATGACGAGCGTCCCTCCCGGACCCAGCGCAGCACGCAGGGCCT
CGATCAGTCCAAGTGGCCCATCTTCGAGGGGCCGGACGCTACGGAAGGAGCTGTGGACCAGCAGCACACC
GCCGGGGGTAACCCCAAGGTTGAGAAGCTGACCGATGAGCTCGGCTTTTCGCCATTCGTATTGCACGACA
TTGCACTCCACCGCTGATGACATCAGTCGATCATAGCACGATCAACGGCACTGTTGCAAATAGTCGGTGG
TGATAAACTTATCATCCCCTTTTGCTTATGGAGCTGCACATGAACCCATTCAAAGGCCGGCATTTTCAGC
GTGACATCATTCTGTGGGCCGTACGCTGGTACTGCAAATACGGCATCAGTTACCGTGAGCTGCATTTTCC
GCTGCATAACCCTGCTTCGGGGTCATTATAGCGATTTTTTCGGTATATCCATCCTTTTTCGCACGATATA
CAGGATTTTGCCAAAGGGTTCGTGTAGACTTTCCTTGGTGTATCCAACGGCGTCAGCCGGGCAGGATAGG
TGAAGTAGGCCCACCCGCGAGCGGGTGTTCCTTCTTCACTGTCCCTTATTCGCACCTGGCGGTGCTCAAC
GGGAATCCTGCTCTGCGAGGCTGGCGGGAACTTCGAAGTTCCTATACTTTCTAGAGAATAGGAACTTCGA
ACTGCAGGTCGACGGATCCCCGGAATCTTAAGGGTTAATTAAGGACTAGTCATGGCTTGCCTCTCTCCTC
GTCCGCCGGGGCATCGGCGCACACCGGGTCGCGACGAGCCTGGTCCCACCGGATGGAGAGTCGCTCACGC
CGTCGGCCAGCCGCGCTGGAGCCTTGGCGTCAGGCCGCGTAGAGGTCGAAGGTCGAGCTGCGGCGCGGGC
CCGCGACCACGTCGAGCGCCGGGTCCACCCGGAGCATCGCCTGGTGCAGGCGCTGGAGCTGCTGCGAGGG
TTCCACGCCCAGTTCGCCGATCAGCCGGGCCCGGAGCCTGCGGTACACGTCCAGCGCGGTGGCCTGCCGT
CCCGACCGGTACAGCGCGACCATCGCCTGCGAGTGCAGGCCCTCGTGCTGCGGGTTCCTGGCCATCAGCT
CGGTGAGCTCGGCGAGGAGTTCGCTGTGCCGTCCCAGGCGCAGGTCCACGTCGATGCGCCGCTCGGTGGT
GACCAGCCGGCTCTCCGCCAGCCGCAGCACCTCGATCTCCAGGATCGGCCCGACCTTGACGTCGACGAGG
GCGGGCCCCTGCCACAGGTCGAGGGCCTTGCGCAGCATGCTCGCCGCGCGTTCGTCGTCGCCCTCGTCGA
AGGCGATCTGGCCGCCGGCCACCAGGGCCTCGTACGCGTGGACGTCCACCGACTCCTGCGGGATCTGGAG
CAGGTAGCCTCCGTGCCGGGTCGCGAGCACGTCCTTGGCCGTGCCGGGGGCGCCCGGCCCCAGCGCGGTG
CCCAGTCTGCGGCGCAGCTGCAGGATGTACGTCTGCAGGGTGGTGAGGGCGCTCTCCGGGAGCTTGGTCC
CCCAGATCTCCTCCATCAGGGTCGGTACGGGCATCACCCGGCCCGGGTAGAGCGCGAGGAGCGCCAGGAT
CTGACGCGGCTTGCCCGCCGTAGGAACGATCGATGCCCCGTTGACCTCGGCACTCAACGGACCCAGAACC
TGAATCTCCACGGTCTCCCGTCTCCCCTCCGTTATTTCGTCGAGATACTCACGGTTTTCAGTATTCGACC
CGATGACGGTAAGGCAGCCCAGGGCGGCATCACCGCGTTCTCAAGCCGACGTCGAGCAGACCTCCGAAGG
GGGCGAACGGCCGCGGGATTCGAAACCCCGCCTTCCGATTGACTGCCAGAACCCCTGTTCAGCCCGTAGA
TCAGTTCGGTCGCCGCTGTTCCGCTTGCCTGATGCGCAAATTCGGTCCACGGATTTCCGGGAGATACCGG
AAAGCAGTGGGCGAATGATCTTTTAATGATCCGTCAGCCCACTCGGGCGAGCCGCTTGCGGGCCGTCTCC
GGGGATTCCGCCGGGTTCTCCGGGCCGCTCATCAGGATCGACCGCTGGAGACTGCGCAGGGCCGAGGACG
GCTCGATGCCGAGCTCGCGGACGAGGGTGGCGCGCAGCCGCTGGTAGACGCTGAGCGCCTCGCCGCGGCG
TCCGGAGCGGTGGAGGGCGAGCATGAACTGCCCGTGCAGGTTCTCGTGGATGCGGTAGCGGCTGGCCAGG
ACGGTCAGTTCCGCGAGCAGTTCGCGGTGCCGGCCCAGGCGCAGGTCGGCCTCGATGCGCTGGTCGAGCG
CGCACAGCCGGGTCTCCTCCAGGCGCCGCGTCTCCATGTCCAGCTGGACACCGCCCTCCACGTCGGCGAA
GGCCGGCCCGGACCAGAGCGCCAGCGCCTCGCGCAGCAGCCGCGCGGCACCGGGGAAGTCGCCCGCGTCC
ATCGCCCGGTAGCCCATTCCGGCCAGCCGGTCGAATTCGCGGACGTCGCTGGTCCCGCCGGCGCTGCTGA
GCATGTAGCCGCCCGGCAGCGTGACGAGCACGTCCTTGGGGGTGCGCGTCCCGTCCGTGCCCTCCAGTGC
GGTGGCGATCAGCCCGCGCAGCTGGAGCACGTAGGTCTGCAGGGTCGTACGGGCACTGCGCGGGGGCTGC
TCGCCCCACAGTTCCTCGATCAGCGCGGACACCGGGACCACCTGGTCCGCGTGGAGCGCGAGCAGGGCCA
GCACCTGACGGGGCTTGGCGGCGGTCGGCGTGATGGAGACCCCGTTCTCCCGCACGGTCAGTGCGCCCAG
TACATCGATGTCCACGCCGTACTCCCCTGCTTCGTCCATGGATGAGCCCTTGACTTTCGCTGGAACGAGC
AAAAAACAGCCGGGCCGGTTTGTCAATACCAAACCGGCTGTACCGTTTTTCGCCCCCCAGTGACCGTGTC
GACTCCTGAATCTCCCCCTGTGAACTGGGAGTTTCCTGACCAGAAGGCCGCCGGCGGCCCCGGACGGGCC
CCTCCAGGGCCGCCCGAGGGCGGGAAGAACCGCTCTGGAAGGGGCGTCCTGCGGCCACTAAACGGCCGAG
AACCGACCATGTGGTTGGCTCGCCCGCCCCGGCAGCCCCTCCGTACGGACCGCCCTGCCGCCAGGTTCAG
ACCGCGGAAGGCCATCCCCGCACCCTCGGACGTGATCAATACAAACCGCTTTAGCGGTTTGCTCACCGGC
ATTCGCGCTCGGCAGTCGCTGGAACGACGCCGGAGCCCCGCCGGAACACCGCTCGAACCACGGGGCCGCC
CCCTCCGCCGACGGGCCGCCGACGGGCGCCCTCCGGGCCCCGGACGCGCCGCCGCCAGGCCGGTCCGGCG
GCGGGGCCGGCCCGCACCGGGACGCCTCCCCCCTACCGCCGGGTGGCCGGATCGGCGGCGGGCGGGCTCC
GGCGCGCGCCCCCGCGGCGCAACGGCATATGCAGAAATCTTCACGTAGGCAAACGGTGAACGAGACTGGC
GTTACGGTGCGCCCCGACCGCACCGCTCCCGGCGGCCGCACCCCGCCGCCCGTACCGGCGGCACGCCGGC
CCCGGAACCGGCGCACCACCCGTGGACTGCGGGGCTCCATGCGCGGCGGGACCCCCGGGGCACCCGCCCC
GACCCCCTGCCGGCCCCACGGGGGGCCACGGCCCCGCCGGGTGCGGGGAGCCCGCCCGCGATCCGCGCGC
AAACCCGGGCGCCCGATGCGAATCGGCCATTCTTCGTCCCCGGGGGTTCACCGGACGTCCGACAACCGGT
TCACGCACCCCGAGGGGTCCCCTTGAGATGCTTCAGTGCGAGTGGCGGAGATCCGATGCCGGATGAGGGG
TGGGGGCACGGACGGTAGGGGGGGTCACCGATTGCCGGAACCCCACCCTCCGCATTTTTCATGGCCAAGG
GTCGTGATCCCTCTGGATAAAAAACCGGTTGGTATATATTTTTCTCGCAGTCACACCTGTAACTGGCCAG
CGCTGCCTAGGGGGAACAATGAGCGCGAGCACGTTTCAAGTCGAGCGCACAGCGGTCTACGAACCGGCGT
GGCGGACGGCCGCCCCTCCGCTCGGACAACGGGGTAACCGCTTCACCTCGCTGACCTCCACCGTCCCGAA
GGAATTAGTGCACCGCGCCTCGGTCGCAGAAGTCCTTCTCACCGACTGGGAACGCGTCGACCACAGCCGT
TTCACCGTCAGCGCGCAGTGGCCCCGCTCCCACAGCTTCTTCACGCCCGTCGCGGGCACCTACCACGATC
CGCTGATGGTCGTCGAGACGATCCGGCAGATCGGCAGCCTGCTGGGACACGCCGAGTTCGGGGTCCCTTT
CGGCCAGCACTTCCTGCTGTGGGACCTCAGCGTCACGGTCGTCCCGGAACACCTCCAGGTCAGCAGGACC
CCCGCCTCCCTCGACATCGACGTCAGCTGCACCGAGGTCAGACGCCGCAGCGGTGACCTGGGCGGCCTGA
ACTACGAGGCCGTGGTCCACCGCGCCGGCCACGTCGTCGCGACGGGGCGCGTCTCCTACACCTGCACCAC
ACCCGCCGTGTACCGGCGCATACGCCCGCCGCACACCCTGCTGCCCGGCCACAAGCCGCTGCCCCTGACC
GCTCCGGTGGCACCGCAGAGCGTGGGACGGGTCTCGCCCACCGACGTGGTGCTGTCCCCCACCGGCACGC
AGGACCGCTGGCAGCTGCGGGTGGACTCCCTCCATCCCATCCTCTTCGACCACCCGGTGGACCACGTTCC
GGGCATGGTGCTGCTGGAGGCCGCCCGGCAGGCCGCCTCGGCCGCCCTGGGCCGCTCCTCCCTGCTCCCG
CTCAACATCTCCGGCGATTTCAAGCGCTACGCCGAACTCGACCTGCCGTGCTTCATCGAGGCCGAGCGCC
TGCACGACGGCGCCCCCGGCGGGGAGGAGACGGTGGCCGTGACGGGCCACCAGGACGGCCACCTCGTCTT
CAACTCCACGGTGACGGCGGCCCCTTACATCGGCTGACCGAATGCCCCTCAGCGCGGCCCGAAGGCCGTC
AGGTGTTCCCCGGCCCACTCCCGGAACGAACGGGCGGGCCTCCCCACGACGTCCGCAACCGTGCTCCCCA
CACCGGCCTTGGCCCCGGCACGCTGCCGCTCGGCGCTCTGCAGCAGTGCCTCCGCCACGGCCTCCGGGTA
CCGCGCACCCCACACCGCGCGGGCCTGCTCCGGATCCCACTCCTCGAAACGCAGTGGACGGCCCAACAGG
ACGGAGAGCTGGGCCGTCTGCTCCACCGCCGAGAGCGCCTCGGGTCCGGTCAGCGTGTGCACGCGCCCGG
TGTGTCCCGGCTCGCCGAACGCGCGCACGGCCACCTCCGCGATGTCGCCCGGATCGACGCAGGCGTTCGG
CGACGTCCCGTACAGGCCACGCACGACGCCCTCCGCACGCACCGCACCGGTCCAGGAGAGGGCGTTGGAC
ATGAAGGAACGCGGGCGCAGCAGCGTCCACTCCATCCCCGAACCCCGCAGGGCCTCCTCGTTCCCCCGTT
GCCAGCGGGTGATCAGGTCATCGGCCCCGCCGTCCTCGACGGCGGCCGCGGAAAGCTTCACCACGTGCCG
CACCCCGGCCGACCGGGCGGCGGCCAGGAACCGCTCGTCGTCGTCGCGGCCGACGCGGCTGGTCACCAGG
AAGGCGGTGTCCACCCCCCGCACGGCCCGGGCGAGCGAACCGGGGTCGTCGTAGTCCCCGTGGACGGCCT
CGACCGTGCCCCGGCCGGCCACGACACGTTCCGGTTGCCTCGCCATGGCCCTGACCGCGGGGCCCGGGCC
GATGCGCCCCAGCACTTCCCGTCCCACCGTCCCGGTGGCCCCCGTCACGAGAATCATGGTGCTTCCTTCC
GGTCATGTACGCGCCCTCCGGCGCGTACGGGGTTGGCGTAAGAGTTACCCGCTGTAAGATACGTACGGGA
CGGACGGTTTGCATCAGGGCTTCCGACGCTCCGAGAATCCTGTGAAGGAAGGGAGCCACAGTGGCTGAGC
AAATTCGAGCCATCCGCACACGCCAGGCGATCCTCGGCGCGGCGGCCAAGATCTTCGAGGAACGCGGCTA
CCAGGCCGCCACCATCTCCGAGATCCTCTCGGAGGCGGGCGTGACCAAGGGCGCCCTGTACTTCCACTTC
CAGTCGAAGGAGGACCTGGCCTTCGGCGTGCTCAACGCGCAGAACCAGAGCCTCGTCGTCCCCGACCGCG
CGATCAAGATGCAGGGGATCGTCGACATCGTCATGCTGCACACCTACCGCCTGCAGACGGACCCGATGGT
CCGCGCGGGCGTACGGCTGACGATGGACCAGCTGGCACAGGGCCTGGACCGCAGCGGCCCCTTCCGCGCC
TGGGCCGTGCCGATGCGCGAGGGCCTGGAGCGGGCCCAGAGCCAGGGCGAGCTGCTCCCCCAGATCCCTT
TAGTGAGGGTTAATTGCGGCCGCGAATTCTTGAAGACGAAAGGGCCTCGTGATACGCCTATTTTTATAGG
TTAATGTCATGATAATAATGGTTTCTTAGACGTCAGGTGGCACTTTTCGGGGAAATGTGCGCGGAACCCC
TATTTGTTTATTTTTCTAAATACATTCAAATATGTATCCGCTCATGAGACAATAACCCTGATAAATGCTT
CAATAATATTGAAAAAGGAAGAGTATGAGTATTCAACATTTCCGTGTCGCCCTTATTCCCTTTTTTGCGG
CATTTTGCCTTCCTGTTTTTGCTCACCCAGAAACGCTGGTGAAAGTAAAAGATGCTGAAGATCAGTTGGG
TGCACGAGTGGGTTACATCGAACTGGATCTCAACAGCGGTAAGATCCTTGAGAGTTTTCGCCCCGAAGAA
CGTTTTCCAATGATGAGCACTTTTAAAGTTCTGCTATGTGGCGCGGTATTATCCCGTGTTGACGCCGGGC
AAGAGCAACTCGGTCGCCGCATACACTATTCTCAGAATGACTTGGTTGAGTACTCACCAGTCACAGAAAA
GCATCTTACGGATGGCATGACAGTAAGAGAATTATGCAGTGCTGCCATAACCATGAGTGATAACACTGCG
GCCAACTTACTTCTGACAACGATCGGAGGACCGAAGGAGCTAACCGCTTTTTTGCACAACATGGGGGATC
ATGTAACTCGCCTTGATCGTTGGGAACCGGAGCTGAATGAAGCCATACCAAACGACGAGCGTGACACCAC
GATGCCTGCAGCAATGGCAACAACGTTGCGCAAACTATTAACTGGCGAACTACTTACTCTAGCTTCCCGG
CAACAATTAATAGACTGGATGGAGGCGGATAAAGTTGCAGGACCACTTCTGCGCTCGGCCCTTCCGGCTG
GCTGGTTTATTGCTGATAAATCTGGAGCCGGTGAGCGTGGGTCTCGCGGTATCATTGCAGCACTGGGGCC
AGATGGTAAGCCCTCCCGTATCGTAGTTATCTACACGACGGGGAGTCAGGCAACTATGGATGAACGAAAT
AGACAGATCGCTGAGATAGGTGCCTCACTGATTAAGCATTGGTAACTGTCAGACCAAGTTTACTCATATA
TACTTTAGATTGATTTAAAACTTCATTTTTAATTTAAAAGGATCTAGGTGAAGATCCTTTTTGATAATCT
CATGACCAAAATCCCTTAACGTGAGTTTTCGTTCCACTGAGCGTCAGACCCCGTAGAAAAGATCAAAGGA
TCTTCTTGAGATCCTTTTTTTCTGCGCGTAATCTGCTGCTTGCAAACAAAAAAACCACCGCTACCAGCGG
TGGTTTGTTTGCCGGATCAAGAGCTACCAACTCTTTTTCCGAAGGTAACTGGCTTCAGCAGAGCGCAGAT
ACCAAATACTGTCCTTCTAGTGTAGCCGTAGTTAGGCCACCACTTCAAGAACTCTGTAGCACCGCCTACA
TACCTCGCTCTGCTAATCCTGTTACCAGTGGCTGCTGCCAGTGGCGATAAGTCGTGTCTTACCGGGTTGG
ACTCAAGACGATAGTTACCGGATAAGGCGCAGCGGTCGGGCTGAACGGGGGGTTCGTGCACACAGCCCAG
CTTGGAGCGAACGACCTACACCGAACTGAGATACCTACAGCGTGAGCTATGAGAAAGCGCCACGCTTCCC
GAAGGGAGAAAGGCGGACAGGTATCCGGTAAGCGGCAGGGTCGGAACAGGAGAGCGCACGAGGGAGCTTC
CAGGGGGAAACGCCTGGTATCTTTATAGTCCTGTCGGGTTTCGCCACCTCTGACTTGAGCGTCGATTTTT
GTGATGCTCGTCAGGGGGGCGGAGCCTATGGAAAAACGCCAGCAACGCGGCCTTTTTACGGTTCCTGGCC
TTTTGCTGGCCTTTTGCTCACATGTTCTTTCCTGCGTTATCCCCTGATTCTGTGGATAACCGTATTACCG
CCTTTGAGTGAGCTGATACCGCTCGCCGCAGCCGAACGACCGAGCGCAGCGAGTCAGTGAGCGAGGAAGC
GGAAGAGCGCTGACTTCCGCGTTTCCAGACTTTACGAAACACGGAAACCGAAGACCATTCATGTTGTTGC
TCAGGTCGCAGACGTTTTGCAGCAGCAGTCGCTTCACGTTCGCTCGCGTATCGGTGATTCATTCTGCTAA
CCAGTAAGGCAACCCCGCCAGCCTAGCCGGGTCCTCAACGACAGGAGCACGATCATGCGCACCCGTCAGA
TCCAGACATGATAAGATACATTGATGAGTTTGGACAAACCACAACTAGAATGCAGTGAAAAAAATGCTTT
ATTTGTGAAATTTGTGATGCTATTGCTTTATTTGTAACCATTATAAGCTGCAATAAACAAGTTAACAACA
ACAATTGCATTCATTTTATGTTTCAGGTTCAGGGGGAGGTGTGGGAGGTTTTTTAAAGCAAGTAAAACCT
CTACAAATGTGGTATGGCTGATTATGATCTCTAGTCAAGGCACTATACATCAAATATTCCTTATTAACCC
CTTTACAAATTAAAAAGCTAAAGGTACACAATTTTTGAGCATAGTTATTAATAGCAGACACTCTATGCCT
GTGTGGAGTAAGAAAAAACAGTATGTTATGATTATAACTGTTATGCCTACTTATAAAGGTTACAGAATAT
TTTTCCATAATTTTCTTGTATAGCAGTGCAGCTTTTTCCTTTGTGGTGTAAATAGCAAAGCAAGCAAGAG
TTCTATTACTAAACACAGCATGACTCAAAAAACTTAGCAATTCTGAAGGAAAGTCCTTGGGGTCTTCTAC
CTTTCTCTTCTTTTTTGGAGGAGTAGAATGTTGAGAGTCAGCAGTAGCCTCATCATCACTAGATGGCATT
TCTTCTGAGCAAAACAGGTTTTCCTCATTAAAGGCATTCCACCACTGCTCCCATTCATCAGTTCCATAGG
TTGGAATCTAAAATACACAAACAATTAGAATCAGTAGTTTAACACATTATACACTTAAAAATTTTATATT
TACCTTAGAGCTTTAAATCTCTGTAGGTAGTTTGTCCAATTATGTCACACCACAGAAGTAAGGTTCCTTC
ACAAAGATCCGGACCAAAGCGGCCATCGTGCCTCCCCACTCCTGCAGTTCGGGGGCATGGATGCGCGGAT
AGCCGCTGCTGGTTTCCTGGATGCCGACGGATTTGCACTGCCGGTAGAACTCCGCGAGGTCGTCCAGCCT
CAGGCAGCAGCTGAACCAACTCGCGAGGGGATCGAGCCCGGGGTGGGCGAAGAACTCCAGCATGAGATCC
CCGCGCTGGAGGATCATCCAGCCGGCGTCCCGGAAAACGATTCCGAAGCCCAACCTTTCATAGAAGGCGG
CGGTGGAATCGAAATCTCGTGATGGCAGGTTGGGCGTCGCTTGGTCGGTCATTTCGAACCCCAGAGTCCC
GCTCAGAAGAACTCGTCAAGAAGGCGATAGAAGGCGATGCGCTGCGAATCGGGAGCGGCGATACCGTAAA
GCACGAGGAAGCGGTCAGCCCATTCGCCGCCAAGCTCTTCAGCAATATCACGGGTAGCCAACGCTATGTC
CTGATAGCGGTCCGCCACACCCAGCCGGCCACAGTCGATGAATCCAGAAAAGCGGCCATTTTCCACCATG
ATATTCGGCAAGCAGGCATCGCCATGGGTCACGACGAGATCCTCGCCGTCGGGCATGCGCGCCTTGAGCC
TGGCGAACAGTTCGGCTGGCGCGAGCCCCTGATGCTCTTCGTCCAGATCATCCTGATCGACAAGACCGGC
TTCCATCCGAGTACGTGCTCGCTCGATGCGATGTTTCGCTTGGTGGTCGAATGGGCAGGTAGCCGGATCA
AGCGTATGCAGCCGCCGCATTGCATCAGCCATGATGGATACTTTCTCGGCAGGAGCAAGGTGAGATGACA
GGAGATCCTGCCCCGGCACTTCGCCCAATAGCAGCCAGTCCCTTCCCGCTTCAGTGACAACGTCGAGCAC
AGCTGCGCAAGGAACGCCCGTCGTGGCCAGCCACGATAGCCGCGCTGCCTCGTCCTGCAGTTCATTCAGG
GCACCGGACAGGTCGGTCTTGACAAAAAGAACCGGGCGCCCCTGCGCTGACAGCCGGAACACGGCGGCAT
CAGAGCAGCCGATTGTCTGTTGTGCCCAGTCATAGCCGAATAGCCTCTCCACCCAAGCGGCCGGAGAACC
TGCGTGCAATCCATCTTGTTCAATCATGCGAAACGATCCTCATCCTGTCTCTTGATCAGATCTTGATCCC
CTGCGCCATCAGATCCTTGGCGGCAAGAAAGCCATCCAGTTTACTTTGCAGGGCTTCCCAACCTTACCAG
AGGGCGCCCCAGCTGGCAATTCCGGTTCGCTTGCTGTCCATAAAACCGCCCAGTCTAGCTATCGCCATGT
AAGCCCACTGCAAGCTACCTGCTTTCTCTTTGCGCTTGCGTTTTCCCTTGTCCAGATAGCCCAGTAGCTG
ACATTCATCCGGGGTCAGCACCGTTTCTGCGGACTGGCTTTCTACGTGTTCCGCTTCCTTTAGCAGCCCT
TGCGCCCTGAGTGCTTGCGGCAGCGTGAAGCTTTTTGCAAAAGCCTAGGCCTCCAAAAAAGCCTCCTCAC
TACTTCTGGAATAGCTCAGAGGCCGAGGCGGCCTCGGCCTCTGCATAAATAAAAAAAATTAGTCAGCCAT
GGGGCGGAGAATGGGCGGAACTGGGCGGAGTTAGGGGCGGGATGGGCGGAGTTAGGGGCGGGACTATGGT
TGCTGACTAATTGAGATGCATGCTTTGCATACTTCTGCCTGCTGGGGAGCCTGGGGACTTTCCACACCTG
GTTGCTGACTAATTGAGATGCATGCTTTGCATACTTCTGCCTGCTGGGGAGCCTGGGGACTTTCCACACC
CTAACTGACACACATTCCACAGCCGGATCTGCAGGACCCAACGCTGCCCGAGATGCGCCGCGTGCGGCTG
CTGGAGATGGCGGACGCGATGGATATGTTCTGCCAAGGGTTGGTTTGCGCATTCACAGTTCTCCGCAAGA
ATTGATTGGCTCCAATTCTTGGAGTGGTGAATCCGTTAGCGAGGTGCCGCCGGCTTCCATTCAGGTCGAG
GTGGCCCGGCTCCATGCACCGCGACGCAACGCGGGGAGGCAGACAAGGTATAGGGCGGCGCCTACAATCC
ATGCCAACCCGTTCCATGTGCTCGCCGAGGCGGCATAAATCGCCGTGACGATCAGCGGTCCAATGATCGA
AGTTAGGCTGGTAAGAGCCGCGAGCGATCCTTGAAGCTGTCCCTGATGGTCGTCATCTACCTGCCTGGAC
AGCATGGCCTGCAACGCGGGCATCCCGATGCCGCCGGAAGCGAGAAGAATCATAATGGGGAAGGCCATCC
AGCCTCGCGTCGCGAACGCCAGCAAGACGTAGCCCAGCGCGTCGGCCGCCATGCCGGCGATAATGGCCTG
CTTCTCGCCGAAACGTTTGGTGGCGGGACCAGTGACGAAGGCTTGAGCGAGGGCGTGCAAGATTCCGAAT
ACCGCAAGCGACAGGCCGATCATCGTCGCGCTCCAGCGAAAGCGGTCCTCGCCGAAAATGACCCAGAGCG
CTGCCGGCACCTGTCCTACGAGTTGCATGATAAAGAAGACAGTCATAAGTGCGGCGACGATAGTCATGCC
CCGCGCCCACCGGAAGGAGCTGACTGGGTTGAAGGCTCTCAAGGGCATCGGTCGAGGAACTTTCGGCGGC
TTTGCTGTGCGACAGGCTCACGTCTAAAAGGAAATAAATCATGGGTCATAAAATTATCACGTTGTCCGGC
GCGGCGACGGATGTTCTGTATGCGCTGTTTTTCCGTGGCGCGTTGCTGTCTGGTGATCTGCCTTCTAAAT
CTGGCACAGCCGAATTGCGCGAGCTTGGTTTTGCTGAAACCAGACACACAGCAACTGAATACCAGAAAGA
AAATCACTTTACCTTTCTGACATCAGAAGGGCAGAAATTTGCCGTTGAACACCTGGTCAATACGCGTTTT
GGTGAGCAGCAATATTGCGCTTCGATGACGCTTGGCGTTGAGATTGATACCTCTGCTGCACAAAAGGCAA
TCGACGAGCTGGACCAGCGCATTCGTGACACCGTCTCCTTCGAACTTATTCGCAATGGAGTGTCATTCAT
CAAGGACGCCGCTATCGCAAATGGTGCTATCCACGCAGCGGCAATCGAAACACCTCAGCCGGTGACCAAT
ATCTACAACATCAGCCTTGGTATCCAGCGTGATGAGCCAGCGCAGAACAAGGTAACCGTCAGTGCCGATA
AGTTCAAAGTTAAACCTGGTGTTGATACCAACATTGAAACGTTGATCGAAAACGCGCTGAAAAACGCTGC
TGAATGTGCGGCGCTGGATGTCACAAAGCAAATGGCAGCAGACAAGAAAGCGATGGATGAACTGGCTTCC
TATGTCCGCACGGCCATCATGATGGAATGTTTCCCCGGTGGTGTTATCTGGCAGCAGTGCCGTCGATAGT
ATGCAATTGATAATTATTATCATTTGCGGGTCCTTTCCGGCGATCCGCCTTGTTACGGGGCGGCGACCTC
GCGGGTTTTCGCTATTTATGAAAATTTTCCGGTTTAAGGCGTTTCCGTTCTTCTTCGTCATAACTTAATG
TTTTTATTTAAAATACCCTCTGAAAAGAAAGGAAACGACAGGTGCTGAAAGCGAGCTTTTTGGCCTCTGT
CGTTTCCTTTCTCTGTTTTTGTCCGTGGAATGAACAATGGAAGTCAACAAAAAGCAGAGCTTATCGATGA
TAAGCGGTCAAACATGAGAATTCGCGGCCGCATAATACGACTCACTATAGGGATCATGTAGTCCGGCAGG
AAGCTGACGAGGTCGTCACGGATCAGCTCCGCCGGACCGCGCATGTGGACGCTGTCCTCGCGCATGCCCT
CGTGGCCGAGCTGCTCGTCGCTGACGCGGCCGCCGACGAAGAAGTACGACGGACCGCTCTCGACGCCGTT
CGCCTGCAGGACGGAGTCGATCCGGCGGGAGGCCGGCAGCGGGTTGCCGGTCTTCGAGCTGTAGCCCGAG
GACATGAAGCCGAGGCCGAGGCCGTTCATCATCAGGTGCTGGAGCTTCTTGCCGAGGGTGACGTAGTGCA
TCCACTCCTCGGGGGCACGGCTGATCACCGAGATGCCGAAGCTGGCGGCCTGGTACACCGACTGGTTGAT
CGCGATGACCTGCTTCTTGAGGACGATGTCGTCCGAGAAGCGGGTGAGCGTGCCGTCCGCGTAGCGGTAC
TGGCCCTCGGGGAGGTTCGCGACCTTGCTGCCGTGGGTCTGGACGTAGACCTCCGCGTGGTCCTCGCGCC
GGCCCGTGTGCGGGACCAGCTCGAAGGTGCCGAGGTAGAAGTCCTCCTCGGGCACGTCCAGCAGGTCGCG
GACGGCCGGCTCGTAGGCCAGGTCCCGGATGTCGAGGCCGTACGCCGGCAGCACCTGCTCGAAGAGGCCG
ACGATGTGGCCGGTCTCGATCTCCAGGACCTCCTGGATGTTGTTCTTGTAGACCGGCTCGATGCCGCCGC
GCTTGCCGATGAAGTGGATGTGGGCGGTGGGCCGGCCGGTGGCGGCCTTCTCGCTGATCAGGACCAGCTG
GTGGCGCTGCGGCTGGTAGTAGTAGTAGCCCGGCTGCAGCCCGCCGACGCCCTCCAGCTCGAAGTACAGC
TGCGTCGCGTACAGCGCGCCCGGGGAGGCGTAGCCGTACTTGGGCAGCAGCCGCTCCTCGCTGAGGTACT
GGCCGAACCAGCGCAGGATCTGGCCCAGTTCGGCCGGCGCCAGGTCGGCGGCCTTGCGCGAGTAGGCCGC
GGGGACCTGGCCGCCGAGGAGCGCCAGCAGGTCGGCCTCGGTGACCGCGCCGCCCTCGTAGAAGCGGTAC
GTCTTGCGGGCGAAGACCCGGCTGCGCTGCTCGGGGGTCGGCTCGGCGCCCGGCAGGTCGTAGGCGACGC
GGGCGGCGAGGTCGGCGTCGTCGCGCAGGCCCGGGTTGGACAGCTGCGCCTTGACCTGGAGCTTGCTCTT
CTTCGAGGCGTGGTGGGAGCCGTGGTTGCCCTGGTCCATCAGGGCGGCTTCCTTCTCGCTCAGCTCGACG
CAGGCGATGAGGTTCTGGAAGCCGGTGCGGCCGTCGTTCTTGACGATGACGGCGGCGTTGCGGACCCAGT
CGTGGTTCTCGATCGCCAGGGATATCTCGTCCAGCTCGACGCGGTAGCCGCGCAGCTTGACCTGGTTGTC
GGCGCGGCCGGCGAACTGCACGGTGCCGTCCGGGTTCCACTGGCCCAGGTCGCCCGTCTTGTAGAGGCGG
ACCGGACCGGCGCCCTCGGTGACCTCGATCTCCAGGAAGCGCTCGGCGGTCAGGTCGGGGCGGTGCAGGT
AGCCGCGCGCCAGCTGACCGCCGCCGATGTACAGCTCGCCGATCTCGCCGACGCCGACGGGCTTGAGGTC
CTCCTTGCCGAGGATGTGGTACTCGGTGTCGGCAACCGGGGCGCCGATGGAGATGGACTGCGGCGCCTCG
CCCAGCTCGGCGGGGTCGACCGCGTACGAGGAGGAGTTGATGGTGCACTCGGTCGGCCCGTAGACGTTGA
TCAGGGCGCGGCCGGGCATCTCCTGCGTGGTCTGGATCGCCAGGAGGCGCGAGAGGGCCTCGCCACCGCT
GAAGATCTGCTGCAGGGAGGTGCACTCGGGGAACTTCTCGGTGTCGAGCAGGCCCTGGAGCAGGGTGGGG
ACGCACTGCAGGGTGGTCACGCCGTACTTGACGATGGTCTCGATGAGGCCCTCGGGGTCGGCGTAGACGC
CGGGGGCGCCCATGACGACGGTGGCACCGTTGGCCGGGGAGAGGATCTCCCACTGGGCGGCGTCGAAGCT
CATCGGGGTCTTCTGCAGGATGGTCTTGCTGCGGTCGATGCCGTAGGTCTCGCGCAGCCAGCCGAGCTGG
CTGACGATGCTGTGGTGCTCGATCATCACGCCCTTCGGCTTGCCCGTGCTGCCGGAGGTGTAGATGACGT
AGGCGAGGCTGTCGGGGCGGGCGCCCTCGATGGCCGGGGCCACCTGGCCCTCGGGCAGGACGAACGCCTC
GGACTCGCGCAGGGTGACGACCCTGACGTCCTGCGGGGCCAGCTCGCGCAGGCGGGTGACCAGGCGCTGC
TGCGCCAGGATGATCTTCGCCTGGCTGTTCTCGATCATGTAGCGGAGCCGGTCCTCGGGGTACTCCGGGG
ACAGCGGCAGGTAGGCGGCGCCGGCGGACAGGATGCCCCAGGCGCCGACCATCAGGTCGATGGACGGCTC
GACGAAGAGGCCGACGCAGTCGTCCGTCGAGACCCCGAGGTGTCTGAGGTACTCGGCGAGGGCGGAGCTT
CTGGACGCCAGCTCGCGGTAGGTGAGCTTCTCGTCCCGGTAGGCGACGGCGGTCGCCTCTGGGTGCTCCG
CGACCCGCTTCGCCAGCAGGTCGGGCAACGTGGTGGTGCCGCGCAGGGTGGGCTCAAGCACGCTGGTCTC
CTGAAGAGTCATTTCCCGCTTCCTTACGTTCCGTTGTGGAGCAACGGGCGCGTGCGAAACGCCCCCGCAC
CGGGCCCCGGTGTGTCGGTGAGCCCGCGATGCGACACCTCGCCCGCGCGGGGGGCGCGTCCGCCCGGAGG
CGGACACCCGGCACGGTGGGCGTCGGCGGCCGGAGCTGCGTCCGGCCGGGAAAACCGAAGAACGAGGGCG
CAAGGCCGGAGCCTCACCACCCGGGATGACCGGAACGGCGCGGTGCGTGCGGCCGCCCTCCCCCAATGGA
CGGACGGGCCCCCGTCGGCCCGTCCGTCCGGGCGTTCACCGGCTCTGGAGGAGCCGGGTCACTGATCCGT
TCTCGAAGACCTCGCGAGAGGCTCCGGCAATGAGCGGGGCGATGGACAGGACGGTGACCTTGTCCAGTCC
GAGCGCCCCGGGCACCGGCAGGGTGTCCGTGAAGACGAACTCGCTGACGCGCGAGTTCTTCAGCCGGTCC
GCGGCGGGGCCGGAGAGCACCCCGTGCGTGGCCGCCACGATGACGTCCTTCGCCCCCTGGGCGAAGAGGG
CGTCGGCCGCGGCGCAGATGGTGCCGCCGGTGTCGATCATGTCGTCGACCAGGACGCACACGCGGTCGCG
CACGTCGCCGACCACCTCGTGGGCCGTGACCTGGTGGGCCACGTCCTTGTCGCGCCGCTTGTGGACGATC
GCGAGCGGGGCGCCCAGCCGGTCGCACCAGCCGTCCGCCACGCGCACGCGGCCCGCGTCGGGCGAGACCA
CGGTCAGGTCCTCGCGGTCCACCTTGGAGCCGATGTAGTCCGCGAGGACCGGCATGGCGAAGAGGTGGTC
CACGGGGCCGTCGAAGAACCCCTGGATCTGGTCGGCGTGCAGGTCAACCGTGAGGATCCGGTCCGCGCCG
GCCGTCTTGAGCAGGTCCGCCACCAGGCGGGCCGAGATGGGCTCCCGGCCGCTGTGCTTGCGGTCCTGGC
GGGCGTACCCGTAGAACGGCAGGATCACGGTGATGCTGCGGGCCGAGGCCCGCTTCAGCGCGTCGATCAT
GATCAGCTGTTCCATGATCGACTTGTTGATCGGCGCCGTGTGGCTCTGGACCACGAAGCAGTCCGCGCCG
CGCACGGAGGCGTGGTAGCGGATGTAGATCTCGCCGTTGGCGAAGTCGATCGCCTTCGTCGGGACCAGCG
TCGTGCCCAGCTCGGCGGCGATCGCCTCGGCCAGCTCGGGGTGTGCGCGCCCCGAGAACAGCAGCATCTG
CCCGGTCTCGCTCACGCGGCGCCGGCCTCGGCGAGGGTCGGGTAGTCGGTGTAACCGGTGTGGTCGCCGC
CGTAGAACTTGCTCTGGTCGGCCTCCGCCAGGGCGGCGCCGGTCCGGATGCGCTCGGTCAGGTCCGGGTT
GGCGAGGAACGCCGAGCCGAAGGCGACCGCGCAGGCGACACCGGTCTCCAGCGCCTCGGTGGCGATCTCG
GCGT
